Addgene plasmid #140837: pCX-Lyn-SpiCee
Purpose: mammalian expression of Lyn-SpiCee, a lipid raft-targeted variant of the calcium buffer SpiCee that prevents downstream signaling
Depositing lab: Xavier Nicol. Depositing organization: Sorbonne Université. Publication: SpiCee: A Genetic Tool for Subcellular and Cell-Specific Calcium Manipulation. Ros O, Baudet S, Zagar Y, Loulier K, Roche F, Couvet S, Aghaie A, Atkins M, Louail A, Petit C, Metin C, Mechulam Y, Nicol X. Cell Rep. 2020 Jul 21;32(3):107934. doi: 10.1016/j.celrep.2020.107934. PubMed 32697983.
Backbone
  Vector backbone: pCX
  Vector type: Mammalian Expression
Growth in bacteria
  Bacterial resistance: Ampicillin, 100 μg/mL
  Growth temperature: 37°C
  Growth strain: DH5alpha
  Copy number: High Copy
Gene/Insert
  Gene/Insert name: Lyn-SpiCee (alt name: Lyn-Calcium Sponge)
  Species: Synthetic
  Promoter: CAG
  Tag / fusion protein: mRFP (C terminal on insert)
  Cloning method: Unknown
  Sequencing primers: 5′ Unknown
Terms and licenses: Academic/Nonprofit Terms; Industry Terms: Not Available to Industry
How to cite: pCX-Lyn-SpiCee was a gift from Xavier Nicol (Addgene plasmid # 140837 ; http://n2t.net/addgene:140837 ; RRID:Addgene_140837)
