[The description below was written by a language model from this plasmid's Addgene catalogue record and pLannotate feature annotations shown in this document.]
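Description:
pCX-Lyn-SpiCee is a mammalian expression plasmid of about 6.3 kb built on the pCX backbone. It is propagated in E. coli through a high-copy ColE1/pUC-type origin and selected with ampicillin via the β-lactamase gene and its own promoter. Transcription of the insert is driven by the CAG promoter, annotated here as its three parts: the cytomegalovirus immediate early enhancer, the chicken β-actin promoter, and a chimeric chicken β-actin/rabbit β-globin intron. The transcript ends at a rabbit β-globin polyadenylation signal. The short "HBB" fragments flanking the insert are most likely residual β-globin exon sequence from this cassette rather than intended coding parts. The backbone also carries an SV40 origin, an SV40 poly(A) signal and remnants of the lac promoter/operator region. No mammalian selection marker is annotated.

The payload is Lyn-SpiCee, a synthetic calcium buffer ("calcium sponge") fused at its C terminus to the monomeric red fluorescent protein mRFP1. The annotation shows a short FLAG-type epitope match, then a rat parvalbumin coding sequence, then a calmodulin-like fragment, so the buffer appears to be assembled from calcium-binding protein domains that sequester free calcium. The Lyn element that directs the protein to lipid rafts is not annotated separately and presumably sits upstream of the FLAG match. According to the record, the construct restricts calcium buffering to lipid raft membrane domains, blocking downstream calcium signalling there, while the red fluorescence marks expressing cells and shows where the protein localises. The depositor and sequencing-derived records differ by only a few nucleotides and give the same feature layout.
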