Features (pLannotate 1.2.2; 21 found; start..end, strand, type, name):
      4..383     +  enhancer       CMV enhancer: human cytomegalovirus immediate early enhancer
    386..661     +  promoter       chicken β-actin promoter: No description available
    662..1674    +  intron         chimeric intron: chimera between introns from chicken β-actin and rabbit β-globin
   1672..1728    +  CDS            HBB (fragment): HBB_LEPEU - Experimental evidence at protein level: Swiss-Prot protein existence level 1. Involved in oxygen transport from the lung to the various peripheral tissues. From Lepus europaeus (European hare).
   1857..1877    +  CDS            3xFLAG (fragment): three tandem FLAG® epitope tags
   1894..2223    +  CDS            Pvalb: PRVA_RAT - Also known as Pva. Experimental evidence at protein level: Swiss-Prot protein existence level 1. In muscle, parvalbumin is thought to be involved in relaxation after contraction. It binds two calcium ions. From Rattus norvegicus (Rat).
   2236..2535    +  CDS            CALMA_ARBPU (fragment) (sequence partly withheld): Experimental evidence at protein level: Swiss-Prot protein existence level 1. Calmodulin mediates the control of a large number of enzymes, ion channels and other proteins by Ca(2+). Among the enzymes to be stimulated by the calmodulin-Ca(2+) complex are a number of protein kinases and phosphatases. From Arbacia punctulata (Punctuate sea urchin).
   2497..3171    +  CDS            mRFP1: mRFP1 is a basic (constitutively fluorescent) red fluorescent protein published in 2002, derived from Discosoma sp.. It is reported to be a somewhat slowly-maturing monomer with low acid sensitivity.
   3206..3283    +  CDS            HBB (fragment): HBB_PONPY - Experimental evidence at transcript level: Swiss-Prot protein existence level 2. Involved in oxygen transport from the lung to the various peripheral tissues. From Pongo pygmaeus (Bornean orangutan).
   3354..3409    +  polyA_signal   β-globin poly(A) signal: rabbit β-globin polyadenylation signal (Gil and Proudfoot, 1987)
   3792..3808    -  protein_bind   lac operator: The lac repressor binds to the lac operator to inhibit transcription in E. coli. This inhibition can be relieved by adding lactose or isopropyl-β-D-thiogalactopyranoside (IPTG). lac repressor encoded by lacI
   3816..3846    -  promoter       lac promoter: promoter for the E. coli lac operon
   3861..3882    -  protein_bind   CAP binding site: CAP binding activates transcription in the presence of cAMP. E. coli catabolite activator protein
   3895..3934    -  CDS            lacI (fragment): lac repressor; lacI; The lac repressor binds to the lac operator to inhibit transcription in E. coli. This inhibition can be relieved by adding lactose or isopropyl-β-D-thiogalactopyranoside (IPTG).
   3941..3963    +  promoter       SV40 promoter (fragment): SV40 enhancer and early promoter
   3987..4122    +  rep_origin     SV40 ori: SV40 origin of replication
   4142..4276    +  polyA_signal   SV40 poly(A) signal: SV40 polyadenylation signal
   4278..4332    -  CDS            lacI (fragment): lac repressor; lacI; The lac repressor binds to the lac operator to inhibit transcription in E. coli. This inhibition can be relieved by adding lactose or isopropyl-β-D-thiogalactopyranoside (IPTG).
   4515..5103    -  rep_origin     ori: high-copy-number ColE1/pMB1/pBR322/pUC origin of replication
   5274..6134    -  CDS            AmpR: β-lactamase; bla; confers resistance to ampicillin, carbenicillin, and related antibiotics
   6135..6239    -  promoter       AmpR promoter: bla
>Addgene plasmid #140837 | pCX-Lyn-SpiCee | depositor full sequence | sequence record 273568 | pCX-Lyn-SpiCee sequence 6265 bps
GTCGACATTGATTATTGACTAGTTATTAATAGTAATCAATTACGGGGTCATTAGTTCATAGCCCATATAT
GGAGTTCCGCGTTACATAACTTACGGTAAATGGCCCGCCTGGCTGACCGCCCAACGACCCCCGCCCATTG
ACGTCAATAATGACGTATGTTCCCATAGTAACGCCAATAGGGACTTTCCATTGACGTCAATGGGTGGACT
ATTTACGGTAAACTGCCCACTTGGCAGTACATCAAGTGTATCATATGCCAAGTACGCCCCCTATTGACGT
CAATGACGGTAAATGGCCCGCCTGGCATTATGCCCAGTACATGACCTTATGGGACTTTCCTACTTGGCAG
TACATCTACGTATTAGTCATCGCTATTACCATGGGTCGAGGTGAGCCCCACGTTCTGCTTCACTCTCCCC
ATCTCCCCCCCCTCCCCACCCCCAATTTTGTATTTATTTATTTTTTAATTATTTTGTGCAGCGATGGGGG
CGGGGGGGGGGGGGGCGCGCGCCAGGCGGGGCGGGGCGGGGCGAGGGGCGGGGCGGGGCGAGGCGGAGAG
GTGCGGCGGCAGCCAATCAGAGCGGCGCGCTCCGAAAGTTTCCTTTTATGGCGAGGCGGCGGCGGCGGCG
GCCCTATAAAAAGCGAAGCGCGCGGCGGGCGGGAGTCGCTGCGTTGCCTTCGCCCCGTGCCCCGCTCCGC
GCCGCCTCGCGCCGCCCGCCCCGGCTCTGACTGACCGCGTTACTCCCACAGGTGAGCGGGCGGGACGGCC
CTTCTCCTCCGGGCTGTAATTAGCGCTTGGTTTAATGACGGCTCGTTTCTTTTCTGTGGCTGCGTGAAAG
CCTTAAAGGGCTCCGGGAGGGCCCTTTGTGCGGGGGGGAGCGGCTCGGGGGGTGCGTGCGTGTGTGTGTG
CGTGGGGAGCGCCGCGTGCGGCCCGCGCTGCCCGGCGGCTGTGAGCGCTGCGGGCGCGGCGCGGGGCTTT
GTGCGCTCCGCGTGTGCGCGAGGGGAGCGCGGCCGGGGGCGGTGCCCCGCGGTGCGGGGGGGCTGCGAGG
GGAACAAAGGCTGCGTGCGGGGTGTGTGCGTGGGGGGGTGAGCAGGGGGTGTGGGCGCGGCGGTCGGGCT
GTAACCCCCCCCTGCACCCCCCTCCCCGAGTTGCTGAGCACGGCCCGGCTTCGGGTGCGGGGCTCCGTAC
GGGGCGTGGCGCGGGGCTCGCCGTGCCGGGCGGGGGGTGGCGGCAGGTGGGGGTGCCGGGCGGGGCGGGG
CCGCCTCGGGCCGGGGAGGGCTCGGGGGAGGGGCGCGGCGGCCCCCGGAGCGCCGGCGGCTGTCGAGGCG
CGGCGAGCCGCAGCCATTGCCTTTTATGGTAATCGTGCGAGAGGGCGCAGGGACTTCCTTTGTCCCAAAT
CTGTGCGGAGCCGAAATCTGGGAGGCGCCGCCGCACCCCCTCTAGCGGGCGCGGGGCGAAGCGGTGCGGC
GCCGGCAGGAAGGAAATGGGCGGGGAGGGCCTTCGTGCGTCGCCGCGCCGCCGTCCCCTTCTCCCTCTCC
AGCCTCGGGGCTGTCCGCGGGGGGACGGCTGCCTTCGGGGGGGACGGGGCAGGGCGGGGTTCGGCTTCTG
GCGTGTGACCGGCGGCTCTAGAGCCTCTGCTAACCATGTTCATGCCTTCTTCTTTTTCCTACAGCTCCTG
GGCAACGTGCTGGTTATTGTGCTGTCTCATCATTTTGGCAAAGAATTCTGATATCTTTAATTAAACCCCG
GGACCGGTGCTAGCGCCACCATGGGCTGCATCAAGAGCAAGCGCAAGGACAAGATGGGCTGCATCAAGAG
CAAGCGCAAGGACAAGGCTAGCTCCGGAGCCACCATGGACTACAAAGACGATGACGACAAGTCCGGAATC
GATATGTCGATGACAGACTTGCTCAGCGCTGAGGACATCAAGAAGGCGATAGGAGCCTTTACTGCTGCAG
ACTCCTTCGACCACAAAAAGTTCTTCCAGATGGTGGGCCTGAAGAAAAAGAGTGCGGATGATGTGAAGAA
GGTGTTCCACATTCTGGACAAAGACAAAGATGGCTTCATTGACGAGGATGAGCTGGGGTCCATTCTGAAG
GGCTTCTCCTCAGATGCCAGAGACTTGTCTGCTAAGGAAACAAAGACGCTGATGGCTGCTGGAGACAAGG
ACGGGGATGGCAAGATTGGGGTTGAAGAGTTCTCCACTCTGGTGGCCGAAAGCATCGATCTTAAG
[222 nt withheld, positions 2236-2457]
AGAAAAATGAAAGACACACTTAAGGCGGATCCCGCCACCATGGCCTCCTCCGAGGACGTCATCAAGGAGT
TCATGCGCTTCAAGGTGCGCATGGAGGGCTCCGTGAACGGCCACGAGTTCGAGATCGAGGGCGAGGGCGA
GGGCCGCCCCTACGAGGGCACCCAGACCGCCAAGCTGAAGGTGACCAAGGGCGGCCCCCTGCCCTTCGCC
TGGGACATCCTGTCCCCTCAGTTCCAGTACGGCTCCAAGGCCTACGTGAAGCACCCCGCCGACATCCCCG
ACTACTTGAAGCTGTCCTTCCCCGAGGGCTTCAAGTGGGAGCGCGTGATGAACTTCGAGGATGGCGGCGT
GGTGACCGTGACCCAGGACTCCTCCCTGCAGGACGGCGAGTTCATCTACAAGGTGAAGCTGCGCGGCACC
AACTTCCCCTCCGACGGCCCCGTAATGCAGAAGAAGACCATGGGCTGGGAGGCCTCCACCGAGCGGATGT
ACCCCGAGGACGGCGCCCTGAAGGGCGAGATCAAGATGAGGCTGAAGCTGAAGGACGGCGGCCACTACGA
CGCCGAGGTCAAGACCACCTACATGGCCAAGAAGCCCGTGCAGCTGCCCGGCGCCTACAAGACCGACATC
AAGCTGGACATCACCTCCCACAACGAGGACTACACCATCGTGGAACAGTACGAGCGCGCCGAGGGCCGCC
CCTCCACCGGCGCCTGTACAAGTAAGAATTCTGCAGATAAACGCTAGCGAATTCACTCCTCAGGTGCAGG
CTGCCTATCAGAAGGTGGTGGCTGGTGTGGCCAATGCCCTGGCTCACAAATACCACTGAGATCTTTTTCC
CTCTGCCAAAAATTATGGGGACATCATGAAGCCCCTTGAGCATCTGACTTCTGGCTAATAAAGGAAATTT
ATTTTCATTGCAATAGTGTGTTGGAATTTTTTGTGTCTCTCACTCGGAAGGACATATGGGAGGGCAAATC
ATTTAAAACATCAGAATGAGTATTTGGTTTAGAGTTTGGCAACATATGCCATATGCTGGCTGCCATGAAC
AAAGGTGGCTATAAAGAGGTCATCAGTATATGAAACAGCCCCCTGCTGTCCATTCCTTATTCCATAGAAA
AGCCTTGACTTGAGGTTAGATTTTTTTTATATTTTGTTTTGTGTTATTTTTTTCTTTAACATCCCTAAAA
TTTTCCTTACATGTTTTACTAGCCAGATTTTTCCTCCTCTCCTGACTACTCCCAGTCATAGCTGTCCCTC
TTCTCTTATGAAGATCCCTCGACCTGCAGCCCAAGCTTGGCGTAATCATGGTCATAGCTGTTTCCTGTGT
GAAATTGTTATCCGCTCACAATTCCACACAACATACGAGCCGGAAGCATAAAGTGTAAAGCCTGGGGTGC
CTAATGAGTGAGCTAACTCACATTAATTGCGTTGCGCTCACTGCCCGCTTTCCAGTCGGGAAACCTGTCG
TGCCAGCGGATCCGCATCTCAATTAGTCAGCAACCATAGTCCCGCCCCTAACTCCGCCCATCCCGCCCCT
AACTCCGCCCAGTTCCGCCCATTCTCCGCCCCATGGCTGACTAATTTTTTTTATTTATGCAGAGGCCGAG
GCCGCCTCGGCCTCTGAGCTATTCCAGAAGTAGTGAGGAGGCTTTTTTGGAGGCCTAGGCTTTTGCAAAA
AGCTAACTTGTTTATTGCAGCTTATAATGGTTACAAATAAAGCAATAGCATCACAAATTTCACAAATAAA
GCATTTTTTTCACTGCATTCTAGTTGTGGTTTGTCCAAACTCATCAATGTATCTTATCATGTCTGGATCC
GCTGCATTAATGAATCGGCCAACGCGCGGGGAGAGGCGGTTTGCGTATTGGGCGCTCTTCCGCTTCCTCG
CTCACTGACTCGCTGCGCTCGGTCGTTCGGCTGCGGCGAGCGGTATCAGCTCACTCAAAGGCGGTAATAC
GGTTATCCACAGAATCAGGGGATAACGCAGGAAAGAACATGTGAGCAAAAGGCCAGCAAAAGGCCAGGAA
CCGTAAAAAGGCCGCGTTGCTGGCGTTTTTCCATAGGCTCCGCCCCCCTGACGAGCATCACAAAAATCGA
CGCTCAAGTCAGAGGTGGCGAAACCCGACAGGACTATAAAGATACCAGGCGTTTCCCCCTGGAAGCTCCC
TCGTGCGCTCTCCTGTTCCGACCCTGCCGCTTACCGGATACCTGTCCGCCTTTCTCCCTTCGGGAAGCGT
GGCGCTTTCTCAATGCTCACGCTGTAGGTATCTCAGTTCGGTGTAGGTCGTTCGCTCCAAGCTGGGCTGT
GTGCACGAACCCCCCGTTCAGCCCGACCGCTGCGCCTTATCCGGTAACTATCGTCTTGAGTCCAACCCGG
TAAGACACGACTTATCGCCACTGGCAGCAGCCACTGGTAACAGGATTAGCAGAGCGAGGTATGTAGGCGG
TGCTACAGAGTTCTTGAAGTGGTGGCCTAACTACGGCTACACTAGAAGGACAGTATTTGGTATCTGCGCT
CTGCTGAAGCCAGTTACCTTCGGAAAAAGAGTTGGTAGCTCTTGATCCGGCAAACAAACCACCGCTGGTA
GCGGTGGTTTTTTTGTTTGCAAGCAGCAGATTACGCGCAGAAAAAAAGGATCTCAAGAAGATCCTTTGAT
CTTTTCTACGGGGTCTGACGCTCAGTGGAACGAAAACTCACGTTAAGGGATTTTGGTCATGAGATTATCA
AAAAGGATCTTCACCTAGATCCTTTTAAATTAAAAATGAAGTTTTAAATCAATCTAAAGTATATATGAGT
AAACTTGGTCTGACAGTTACCAATGCTTAATCAGTGAGGCACCTATCTCAGCGATCTGTCTATTTCGTTC
ATCCATAGTTGCCTGACTCCCCGTCGTGTAGATAACTACGATACGGGAGGGCTTACCATCTGGCCCCAGT
GCTGCAATGATACCGCGAGACCCACGCTCACCGGCTCCAGATTTATCAGCAATAAACCAGCCAGCCGGAA
GGGCCGAGCGCAGAAGTGGTCCTGCAACTTTATCCGCCTCCATCCAGTCTATTAATTGTTGCCGGGAAGC
TAGAGTAAGTAGTTCGCCAGTTAATAGTTTGCGCAACGTTGTTGCCATTGCTACAGGCATCGTGGTGTCA
CGCTCGTCGTTTGGTATGGCTTCATTCAGCTCCGGTTCCCAACGATCAAGGCGAGTTACATGATCCCCCA
TGTTGTGCAAAAAAGCGGTTAGCTCCTTCGGTCCTCCGATCGTTGTCAGAAGTAAGTTGGCCGCAGTGTT
ATCACTCATGGTTATGGCAGCACTGCATAATTCTCTTACTGTCATGCCATCCGTAAGATGCTTTTCTGTG
ACTGGTGAGTACTCAACCAAGTCATTCTGAGAATAGTGTATGCGGCGACCGAGTTGCTCTTGCCCGGCGT
CAATACGGGATAATACCGCGCCACATAGCAGAACTTTAAAAGTGCTCATCATTGGAAAACGTTCTTCGGG
GCGAAAACTCTCAAGGATCTTACCGCTGTTGAGATCCAGTTCGATGTAACCCACTCGTGCACCCAACTGA
TCTTCAGCATCTTTTACTTTCACCAGCGTTTCTGGGTGAGCAAAAACAGGAAGGCAAAATGCCGCAAAAA
AGGGAATAAGGGCGACACGGAAATGTTGAATACTCATACTCTTCCTTTTTCAATATTATTGAAGCATTTA
TCAGGGTTATTGTCTCATGAGCGGATACATATTTGAATGTATTTAGAAAAATAAACAAATAGGGGTTCCG
CGCACATTTCCCCGAAAAGTGCCACCTG
