Features (pLannotate 1.2.2; 21 found; start..end, strand, type, name):
      5..384     +  enhancer       CMV enhancer: human cytomegalovirus immediate early enhancer
    386..661     +  promoter       chicken β-actin promoter: No description available
    662..1678    +  intron         chimeric intron: chimera between introns from chicken β-actin and rabbit β-globin
   1676..1732    +  CDS            HBB (fragment): HBB_LEPEU - Experimental evidence at protein level: Swiss-Prot protein existence level 1. Involved in oxygen transport from the lung to the various peripheral tissues. From Lepus europaeus (European hare).
   1861..1881    +  CDS            3xFLAG (fragment): three tandem FLAG® epitope tags
   1898..2227    +  CDS            Pvalb: PRVA_RAT - Also known as Pva. Experimental evidence at protein level: Swiss-Prot protein existence level 1. In muscle, parvalbumin is thought to be involved in relaxation after contraction. It binds two calcium ions. From Rattus norvegicus (Rat).
   2240..2539    +  CDS            CALMA_ARBPU (fragment) (sequence partly withheld): Experimental evidence at protein level: Swiss-Prot protein existence level 1. Calmodulin mediates the control of a large number of enzymes, ion channels and other proteins by Ca(2+). Among the enzymes to be stimulated by the calmodulin-Ca(2+) complex are a number of protein kinases and phosphatases. From Arbacia punctulata (Punctuate sea urchin).
   2501..3175    +  CDS            mRFP1: mRFP1 is a basic (constitutively fluorescent) red fluorescent protein published in 2002, derived from Discosoma sp.. It is reported to be a somewhat slowly-maturing monomer with low acid sensitivity.
   3210..3287    +  CDS            HBB (fragment): HBB_PONPY - Experimental evidence at transcript level: Swiss-Prot protein existence level 2. Involved in oxygen transport from the lung to the various peripheral tissues. From Pongo pygmaeus (Bornean orangutan).
   3358..3413    +  polyA_signal   β-globin poly(A) signal: rabbit β-globin polyadenylation signal (Gil and Proudfoot, 1987)
   3798..3814    -  protein_bind   lac operator: The lac repressor binds to the lac operator to inhibit transcription in E. coli. This inhibition can be relieved by adding lactose or isopropyl-β-D-thiogalactopyranoside (IPTG). lac repressor encoded by lacI
   3822..3852    -  promoter       lac promoter: promoter for the E. coli lac operon
   3867..3888    -  protein_bind   CAP binding site: CAP binding activates transcription in the presence of cAMP. E. coli catabolite activator protein
   3901..3940    -  CDS            lacI (fragment): lac repressor; lacI; The lac repressor binds to the lac operator to inhibit transcription in E. coli. This inhibition can be relieved by adding lactose or isopropyl-β-D-thiogalactopyranoside (IPTG).
   3947..3969    +  promoter       SV40 promoter (fragment): SV40 enhancer and early promoter
   3993..4128    +  rep_origin     SV40 ori: SV40 origin of replication
   4148..4282    +  polyA_signal   SV40 poly(A) signal: SV40 polyadenylation signal
   4284..4338    -  CDS            lacI (fragment): lac repressor; lacI; The lac repressor binds to the lac operator to inhibit transcription in E. coli. This inhibition can be relieved by adding lactose or isopropyl-β-D-thiogalactopyranoside (IPTG).
   4521..5109    -  rep_origin     ori: high-copy-number ColE1/pMB1/pBR322/pUC origin of replication
   5280..6140    -  CDS            AmpR: β-lactamase; bla; confers resistance to ampicillin, carbenicillin, and related antibiotics
   6141..6245    -  promoter       AmpR promoter: bla
>Addgene plasmid #140837 | pCX-Lyn-SpiCee | addgene full sequence | sequence record 304814 | Addgene NGS Result
GGTCGACATTGATTATTGACTAGTTATTAATAGTAATCAATTACGGGGTCATTAGTTCATAGCCCATATA
TGGAGTTCCGCGTTACATAACTTACGGTAAATGGCCCGCCTGGCTGACCGCCCAACGACCCCCGCCCATT
GACGTCAATAATGACGTATGTTCCCATAGTAACGCCAATAGGGACTTTCCATTGACGTCAATGGGTGGAG
TATTTACGGTAAACTGCCCACTTGGCAGTACATCAAGTGTATCATATGCCAAGTACGCCCCCTATTGACG
TCAATGACGGTAAATGGCCCGCCTGGCATTATGCCCAGTACATGACCTTATGGGACTTTCCTACTTGGCA
GTACATCTACGTATTAGTCATCGCTATTACCATGGTCGAGGTGAGCCCCACGTTCTGCTTCACTCTCCCC
ATCTCCCCCCCCTCCCCACCCCCAATTTTGTATTTATTTATTTTTTAATTATTTTGTGCAGCGATGGGGG
CGGGGGGGGGGGGGGGGCGCGCCRGGGGGGGGGGGGGGGGGSGGGGGGGGGGGSGGGGSGAGGCGGAGAG
GTGCGGCGGCAGCCAATCAGAGCGGCGCGCTCCGAAAGTTTCCTTTTATGGCGAGGCGGCGGCGGCGGCG
GCCCTATAAAAAGCGAAGCGCGCGGCGGGCGGGAGTCGCTGCGCGCTGCCTTCGCCCCGTGCCCCGCTCC
GCCGCCGCCTCGCGCCGCCCGCCCCGGCTCTGACTGACCGCGTTACTCCCACAGGTGAGCGGGCGGGACG
GCCCTTCTCCTCCGGGCTGTAATTAGCGCTTGGTTTAATGACGGCTTGTTTCTTTTCTGTGGCTGCGTGA
AAGCCTTGAGGGGCTCCGGGAGGGCCCTTTGTGCGGGGGGAGCGGCTCGGGGGGTGCGTGCGTGTGTGTG
TGCGTGGGGAGCGCCGCGTGCGGCTCCGCGCTGCCCGGCGGCTGTGAGCGCTGCGGGCGCGGCGCGGGGC
TTTGTGCGCTCCGCAGTGTGCGCGAGGGGAGCGCGGCCGGGGGCGGTGCCCCGCGGTGCGGGGGGGGCTG
CGAGGGGAACAAAGGCTGCGTGCGGGGTGTGTGCGTGGGGGGGTGAGCAGGGGGTGTGGGCGCGTCGGTC
GGGCTGCAACCCCCCCTGCACCCCCCTCCCCGAGTTGCTGAGCACGGCCCGGCTTCGGGTGCGGGGCTCC
GTACGGGGCGTGGCGCGGGGCTCGCCGTGCCGGGCGGGGGGTGGCGGCAGGTGGGGGTGCCGGGCGGGGC
GGGGCCGCCTCGGGCCGGGGAGGGCTCGGGGGAGGGGCGCGGCGGCCCCCGGAGCGCCGGCGGCTGTCGA
GGCGCGGCGAGCCGCAGCCATTGCCTTTTATGGTAATCGTGCGAGAGGGCGCAGGGACTTCCTTTGTCCC
AAATCTGTGCGGAGCCGAAATCTGGGAGGCGCCGCCGCACCCCCTCTAGCGGGCGCGGGGCGAAGCGGTG
CGGCGCCGGCAGGAAGGAAATGGGCGGGGAGGGCCTTCGTGCGTCGCCGCGCCGCCGTCCCCTTCTCCCT
CTCCAGCCTCGGGGCTGTCCGCGGGGGGACGGCTGCCTTCGGGGGGGACGGGGCAGGGCGGGGTTCGGCT
TCTGGCGTGTGACCGGCGGCTCTAGAGCCTCTGCTAACCATGTTCATGCCTTCTTCTTTTTCCTACAGCT
CCTGGGCAACGTGCTGGTTATTGTGCTGTCTCATCATTTTGGCAAAGAATTCTGATATCTTTAATTAAAC
CCCGGGACCGGTGCTAGCGCCACCATGGGCTGCATCAAGAGCAAGCGCAAGGACAAGATGGGCTGCATCA
AGAGCAAGCGCAAGGACAAGGCTAGCTCCGGAGCCACCATGGACTACAAAGACGATGACGACAAGTCCGG
AATCGATATGTCGATGACAGACTTGCTCAGCGCTGAGGACATCAAGAAGGCGATAGGAGCCTTTACTGCT
GCAGACTCCTTCGACCACAAAAAGTTCTTCCAGATGGTGGGCCTGAAGAAAAAGAGTGCGGATGATGTGA
AGAAGGTGTTCCACATTCTGGACAAAGACAAAGATGGCTTCATTGACGAGGATGAGCTGGGGTCCATTCT
GAAGGGCTTCTCCTCAGATGCCAGAGACTTGTCTGCTAAGGAAACAAAGACGCTGATGGCTGCTGGAGAC
AAGGACGGGGATGGCAAGATTGGGGTTGAAGAGTTCTCCACTCTGGTGGCCGAAAGCATCGATCTTAAG
[222 nt withheld, positions 2240-2461]
AGAAAAATGAAAGACACACTTAAGGCGGATCCCGCCACCATGGCCTCCTCCGAGGACGTCATCAAGGAGT
TCATGCGCTTCAAGGTGCGCATGGAGGGCTCCGTGAACGGCCACGAGTTCGAGATCGAGGGCGAGGGCGA
GGGCCGCCCCTACGAGGGCACCCAGACCGCCAAGCTGAAGGTGACCAAGGGCGGCCCCCTGCCCTTCGCC
TGGGACATCCTGTCCCCTCAGTTCCAGTACGGCTCCAAGGCCTACGTGAAGCACCCCGCCGACATCCCCG
ACTACTTGAAGCTGTCCTTCCCCGAGGGCTTCAAGTGGGAGCGCGTGATGAACTTCGAGGATGGCGGCGT
GGTGACCGTGACCCAGGACTCCTCCCTGCAGGACGGCGAGTTCATCTACAAGGTGAAGCTGCGCGGCACC
AACTTCCCCTCCGACGGCCCCGTAATGCAGAAGAAGACCATGGGCTGGGAGGCCTCCACCGAGCGGATGT
ACCCCGAGGACGGCGCCCTGAAGGGCGAGATCAAGATGAGGCTGAAGCTGAAGGACGGCGGCCACTACGA
CGCCGAGGTCAAGACCACCTACATGGCCAAGAAGCCCGTGCAGCTGCCCGGCGCCTACAAGACCGACATC
AAGCTGGACATCACCTCCCACAACGAGGACTACACCATCGTGGAACAGTACGAGCGCGCCGAGGGCCGCC
CCTCCACCGGCGCCTGTACAAGTAAGAATTCTGCAGATAAACGCTAGCGAATTCACTCCTCAGGTGCAGG
CTGCCTATCAGAAGGTGGTGGCTGGTGTGGCCAATGCCCTGGCTCACAAATACCACTGAGATCTTTTTCC
CTCTGCCAAAAATTATGGGGACATCATGAAGCCCCTTGAGCATCTGACTTCTGGCTAATAAAGGAAATTT
ATTTTCATTGCAATAGTGTGTTGGAATTTTTTGTGTCTCTCACTCGGAAGGACATATGGGAGGGCAAATC
ATTTAAAACATCAGAATGAGTATTTGGTTTAGAGTTTGGCAACATATGCCCATATGCTGGCTGCCATGAA
CAAAGGTTGGCTATAAAGAGGTCATCAGTATATGAAACAGCCCCCTGCTGTCCATTCCTTATTCCATAGA
AAAGCCTTGACTTGAGGTTAGATTTTTTTTATATTTTGTTTTGTGTTATTTTTTTCTTTAACATCCCTAA
AATTTTCCTTACATGTTTTACTAGCCAGATTTTTCCTCCTCTCCTGACTACTCCCAGTCATAGCTGTCCC
TCTTCTCTTATGGAGATCCCTCGACCTGCAGCCCAAGCTTGGCGTAATCATGGTCATAGCTGTTTCCTGT
GTGAAATTGTTATCCGCTCACAATTCCACACAACATACGAGCCGGAAGCATAAAGTGTAAAGCCTGGGGT
GCCTAATGAGTGAGCTAACTCACATTAATTGCGTTGCGCTCACTGCCCGCTTTCCAGTCGGGAAACCTGT
CGTGCCAGCGGATCCGCATCTCAATTAGTCAGCAACCATAGTCCCGCCCCTAACTCCGCCCATCCCGCCC
CTAACTCCGCCCAGTTCCGCCCATTCTCCGCCCCATGGCTGACTAATTTTTTTTATTTATGCAGAGGCCG
AGGCCGCCTCGGCCTCTGAGCTATTCCAGAAGTAGTGAGGAGGCTTTTTTGGAGGCCTAGGCTTTTGCAA
AAAGCTAACTTGTTTATTGCAGCTTATAATGGTTACAAATAAAGCAATAGCATCACAAATTTCACAAATA
AAGCATTTTTTTCACTGCATTCTAGTTGTGGTTTGTCCAAACTCATCAATGTATCTTATCATGTCTGGAT
CCGCTGCATTAATGAATCGGCCAACGCGCGGGGAGAGGCGGTTTGCGTATTGGGCGCTCTTCCGCTTCCT
CGCTCACTGACTCGCTGCGCTCGGTCGTTCGGCTGCGGCGAGCGGTATCAGCTCACTCAAAGGCGGTAAT
ACGGTTATCCACAGAATCAGGGGATAACGCAGGAAAGAACATGTGAGCAAAAGGCCAGCAAAAGGCCAGG
AACCGTAAAAAGGCCGCGTTGCTGGCGTTTTTCCATAGGCTCCGCCCCCCTGACGAGCATCACAAAAATC
GACGCTCAAGTCAGAGGTGGCGAAACCCGACAGGACTATAAAGATACCAGGCGTTTCCCCCTGGAAGCTC
CCTCGTGCGCTCTCCTGTTCCGACCCTGCCGCTTACCGGATACCTGTCCGCCTTTCTCCCTTCGGGAAGC
GTGGCGCTTTCTCATAGCTCACGCTGTAGGTATCTCAGTTCGGTGTAGGTCGTTCGCTCCAAGCTGGGCT
GTGTGCACGAACCCCCCGTTCAGCCCGACCGCTGCGCCTTATCCGGTAACTATCGTCTTGAGTCCAACCC
GGTAAGACACGACTTATCGCCACTGGCAGCAGCCACTGGTAACAGGATTAGCAGAGCGAGGTATGTAGGC
GGTGCTACAGAGTTCTTGAAGTGGTGGCCTAACTACGGCTACACTAGAAGAACAGTATTTGGTATCTGCG
CTCTGCTGAAGCCAGTTACCTTCGGAAAAAGAGTTGGTAGCTCTTGATCCGGCAAACAAACCACCGCTGG
TAGCGGTGGTTTTTTTGTTTGCAAGCAGCAGATTACGCGCAGAAAAAAAGGATCTCAAGAAGATCCTTTG
ATCTTTTCTACGGGGTCTGACGCTCAGTGGAACGAAAACTCACGTTAAGGGATTTTGGTCATGAGATTAT
CAAAAAGGATCTTCACCTAGATCCTTTTAAATTAAAAATGAAGTTTTAAATCAATCTAAAGTATATATGA
GTAAACTTGGTCTGACAGTTACCAATGCTTAATCAGTGAGGCACCTATCTCAGCGATCTGTCTATTTCGT
TCATCCATAGTTGCCTGACTCCCCGTCGTGTAGATAACTACGATACGGGAGGGCTTACCATCTGGCCCCA
GTGCTGCAATGATACCGCGAGACCCACGCTCACCGGCTCCAGATTTATCAGCAATAAACCAGCCAGCCGG
AAGGGCCGAGCGCAGAAGTGGTCCTGCAACTTTATCCGCCTCCATCCAGTCTATTAATTGTTGCCGGGAA
GCTAGAGTAAGTAGTTCGCCAGTTAATAGTTTGCGCAACGTTGTTGCCATTGCTACAGGCATCGTGGTGT
CACGCTCGTCGTTTGGTATGGCTTCATTCAGCTCCGGTTCCCAACGATCAAGGCGAGTTACATGATCCCC
CATGTTGTGCAAAAAAGCGGTTAGCTCCTTCGGTCCTCCGATCGTTGTCAGAAGTAAGTTGGCCGCAGTG
TTATCACTCATGGTTATGGCAGCACTGCATAATTCTCTTACTGTCATGCCATCCGTAAGATGCTTTTCTG
TGACTGGTGAGTACTCAACCAAGTCATTCTGAGAATAGTGTATGCGGCGACCGAGTTGCTCTTGCCCGGC
GTCAATACGGGATAATACCGCGCCACATAGCAGAACTTTAAAAGTGCTCATCATTGGAAAACGTTCTTCG
GGGCGAAAACTCTCAAGGATCTTACCGCTGTTGAGATCCAGTTCGATGTAACCCACTCGTGCACCCAACT
GATCTTCAGCATCTTTTACTTTCACCAGCGTTTCTGGGTGAGCAAAAACAGGAAGGCAAAATGCCGCAAA
AAAGGGAATAAGGGCGACACGGAAATGTTGAATACTCATACTCTTCCTTTTTCAATATTATTGAAGCATT
TATCAGGGTTATTGTCTCATGAGCGGATACATATTTGAATGTATTTAGAAAAATAAACAAATAGGGGTTC
CGCGCACATTTCCCCGAAAAGTGCCACCTG
